>Addgene plasmid #135881 | D68_Ld_161580 | addgene full sequence | sequence record 274874 | Addgene NGS Result
GACATTGATTATTGACTAGTTATTAATAGTAATCAATTACGGGGTCATTAGTTCATAGCCCATATATGGA
GTTCCGCGTTACATAACTTACGGTAAATGGCCCGCCTGGCTGACCGCCCAACGACCCCCGCCCATTGACG
TCAATAATGACGTATGTTCCCATAGTAACGCCAATAGGGACTTTCCATTGACGTCAATGGGTGGAGTATT
TACGGTAAACTGCCCACTTGGCAGTACATCAAGTGTATCATATGCCAAGTCCGCCCCCTATTGACGTCAA
TGACGGTAAATGGCCCGCCTGGCATTATGCCCAGTACATGACCTTACGGGACTTTCCTACTTGGCAGTAC
ATCTACGTATTAGTCATCGCTATTACCATGGTGATGCGGTTTTGGCAGTACACCAATGGGCGTGGATAGC
GGTTTGACTCACGGGGATTTCCAAGTCTCCACCCCATTGACGTCAATGGGAGTTTGTTTTGGCACCAAAA
TCAACGGGACTTTCCAAAATGTCGTAATAACCCCGCCCCGTTGACGCAAATGGGCGGTAGGCGTGTACGG
TGGGAGGTCTATATAAGCAGAGCTCGTTTAGTGAACCGTCAGATCCTCACTCTCTTCCGCATCGCTGTCT
GCGAGGGCCAGCTGTTGGGCTCGCGGTTGAGGACAAACTCTTCGCGGTCTTTCCAGTACTCTTGGATCGG
AAACCCGTCGGCCTCCGAACGGTACTCCGCCACCGAGGGACCTGAGCGAGTCCGCATCGACCGGATCGGA
AAACCTCTCGAGAAAGGCGTCTAACCAGTCACAGTCGCAAGGTAGGCTGAGCACCGTGGCGGGCGGCAGC
GGGTGGCGGTCGGGGTTGTTTCTGGCGGAGGTGCTGCTGATGATGTAATTAAAGTAGGCGGTCTTGAGAC
GGCGGATGGTCGAGGTGAGGTGTGGCAGGCTTGAGATCCAGCTGTTGGGGTGAGTACTCCCTCTCAAAAG
CGGGCATTACTTCTGCGCTAAGATTGTCAGTTTCCAAAAACGAGGAGGATTTGATATTCACCTGGCCCGA
TCTGGCCATACACTTGAGTGACAATGACATCCACTTTGCCTTTCTCTCCACAGGTGTCCACTCCCAGGTC
CAAGTTTGCCACCATGGAGTTTCAGACCCAGGTACTCATGTCCCTGCTGCTCTGCATGTCTGGTGCGGCC
GCCCTGTCTCTCACCTCTGGCTCCGGAACTATGGGCGTGTGTTGCTCCGACTGCAAGAGAAGTGATGCTG
AAAAGAACACCAAAAGCGTTGGGCAGGTCACCACGTCATCCGGCTTTAAGCCTATGCAAAATTCTGCCCT
TTGTTTCCAGCCCGTGGCGTTCGACGTCGTAGTGCCAGAGGGTGCTAATATGATGACAGCATCTCCACAG
AGAGGGTCCGTGGTGGTGGACTGTGAAGTCAACAATTTCTCAGGCACCCTTTCCGATGCCTCTCTGCATA
CGATTCGGGACACGATTACAGTTGATCGCAGTGGGAACACCTACGACCCAATGAACGAAACACTTAGCAA
CATGTCCTTCACAAACAGTTTTCACGCTGTCGACAAGCGAGCAGTGCAGATTTTCATGAAGAACGTCGCC
AGACTCGCCGAGCGGAATAATAAAGGTACGATGCTGGAAGAGTCTCTGATCAGCGCTTCCATAGGTCCTG
ATACCTGCGCCTGCAACAGAAGTATGCTGGGATCCCTGAACATGTCCAATATGGCCCAAGAGGATCTCGA
CTATATCGCTGCCGGGGCTACACTCCAGGACAGGATTGCTCGGCTCGAGGAAGTTGAGGCGGTGCTCAGG
CGGTCCATCGACGGGTCCTGGAGAGTGGACTCAATGCTTCTCCAACTGGCTTGCTGCCAAATACTTCCAA
CACTGAGACAGCGAAGGTGTCCCTGGGCTGCCGGACGGTCAGCAACCCAATCAAAGTCAACCGCTGCGCA
GCAGCAGTCCAAAAGAAAGCCTGTGCTCGTCATCTACGCTCAGGGCCTTCAAATGGATGCTTCTGTGATT
ACCGCACCCACTTCCATTACCGCCAGTCGCGCAAGCCCTACCTTGCCGTCTGAACTGTCTATCGGCAACC
TCAACGATGGGAAGGAGGGAGGCGGCAATAATACGAGTATGGTGCTGGGCGCCTCTCGGAGCAGAGCCAG
CGTTTCTACTGCCGCCACCAAGGTGCAGCAGTACGAAATGCTGGCCCTTACCTGTCGCGACATCGATCCC
CATCGTGCCGACAGCGCGTTGGTGGAGAACAACACCTGGGACTTTCTGTCTGTTAGCAGGGCCGCCGCAA
CTCTGAACGAGGGCAGGTGTATCTTCCGTTTCCTTTGCGGTAGCCTGGCAGAGGCTGATCCAGAGACTCA
GGGTATTGTGGATGCTATCATTAATCTTAGTAGCTTCGCCGATGAAGTGAAGGAGAATAATGTGCCAAAG
GTGAGCGTGTACAACAGTGAGGATGCCGCCAAATACATCGGCATCCACGTGAAGGCTATGTACATGCTCC
CCGGAATTATGCTCAAGGATATAACGAAAGATTTGGTCGTGTCCGCCGAGTATCAGAAGGCGTGCCAGCC
CAGCGAGAACAAAATCCAGGAATGTGAACTTGACGACACCTTCCGCCTGACCATGACCATTATTCGCTTT
GTCTTTAGCCTCACAATCCAATTCAAAGTCTCAGAGATCACTGATCCCGCCGTATTGCGCTCCCTGGCCG
TATGCGATGGAATGGTACCCGCCAAAGCCCTGATGCTGGAGAGAACAAAGCGACATATCGCCAAAGTTGA
CGCTACCGCCAAAGTCAGATCAATGCTGCTCTATTATCCCGTGAACGATGGTATTCTTGTGGACAATCAT
ACGGTGGTGCTGAACACCAGCCTGCCGAAAGTAGTCAGCAAGATTATGAATAATTTTGGTAGTCAAGGGG
CGACACAGAGTGTCCAAACTGCCAAGCTGACCCGGGAGTATCTGCTCCAGAGGTTCGGTGACAGCAGATC
CAAATACGGCGCGCCCGGCAGCCTGCACCACATCCTGGACGCCCAGAAGATGCTGTGGAACCACAGGGAC
AGGAACCTGCCTCCTCTGGCCCCTCTGGGCCCCCACCACCATCACCACCATTGAGTCTAGACACGTGATT
AATTAAGGATCCCCCGACCTCGACCTCTGGCTAATAAAGGAAATTTATTTTCATTGCAATAGTGTGTTGG
AATTTTTTGTGTCTCTCACTCGGAAGGACATATGGGAGGGCAAATCATTTGGTCGAGATCCCTCGGAGAT
CTCTAGCTAGAGGATCGATCCCCGCCCCGGACGAACTAAACCTGACTACGACATCTCTGCCCCTTCTTCG
CGGGGCAGTGCATGTAATCCCTTCAGTTGGTTGGTACAACTTGCCAACTGGGCCCTGTTCCACATGTGAC
ACGGGGGGGGACCAAACACAAAGGGGTTCTCTGACTGTAGTTGACATCCTTATAAATGGATGTGCACATT
TGCCAACACTGAGTGGCTTTCATCCTGGAGCAGACTTTGCAGTCTGTGGACTGCAACACAACATTGCCTT
TATGTGTAACTCTTGGCTGAAGCTCTTACACCAATGCTGGGGGACATGTACCTCCCAGGGGCCCAGGAAG
ACTACGGGAGGCTACACCAACGTCAATCAGAGGGGCCTGTGTAGCTACCGATAAGCGGACCCTCAAGAGG
GCATTAGCAATAGTGTTTATAAGGCCCCCTTGTTAACCCTAAACGGGTAGCATATGCTTCCCGGGTAGTA
GTATATACTATCCAGACTAACCCTAATTCAATAGCATATGTTACCCAACGGGAAGCATATGCTATCGAAT
TAGGGTTAGTAAAAGGGTCCTAAGGAACAGCGATATCTCCCACCCCATGAGCTGTCACGGTTTTATTTAC
ATGGGGTCAGGATTCCACGAGGGTAGTGAACCATTTTAGTCACAAGGGCAGTGGCTGAAGATCAAGGAGC
GGGCAGTGAACTCTCCTGAATCTTCGCCTGCTTCTTCATTCTCCTTCGTTTAGCTAATAGAATAACTGCT
GAGTTGTGAACAGTAAGGTGTATGTGAGGTGCTCGAAAACAAGGTTTCAGGTGACGCCCCCAGAATAAAA
TTTGGACGGGGGGTTCAGTGGTGGCATTGTGCTATGACACCAATATAACCCTCACAAACCCCTTGGGCAA
TAAATACTAGTGTAGGAATGAAACATTCTGAATATCTTTAACAATAGAAATCCATGGGGTGGGGACAAGC
CGTAAAGACTGGATGTCCATCTCACACGAATTTATGGCTATGGGCAACACATAATCCTAGTGCAATATGA
TACTGGGGTTATTAAGATGTGTCCCAGGCAGGGACCAAGACAGGTGAACCATGTTGTTACACTCTATTTG
TAACAAGGGGAAAGAGAGTGGACGCCGACAGCAGCGGACTCCACTGGTTGTCTCTAACACCCCCGAAAAT
TAAACGGGGCTCCACGCCAATGGGGCCCATAAACAAAGACAAGTGGCCACTCTTTTTTTTGAAATTGTGG
AGTGGGGGCACGCGTCAGCCCCCACACGCCGCCCTGCGGTTTTGGACTGTAAAATAAGGGTGTAATAACT
TGGCTGATTGTAACCCCGCTAACCACTGCGGTCAAACCACTTGCCCACAAAACCACTAATGGCACCCCGG
GGAATACCTGCATAAGTAGGTGGGCGGGCCAAGATAGGGGCGCGATTGCTGCGATCTGGAGGACAAATTA
CACACACTTGCGCCTGAGCGCCAAGCACAGGGTTGTTGGTCCTCATATTCACGAGGTCGCTGAGAGCACG
GTGGGCTAATGTTGCCATGGGTAGCATATACTACCCAAATATCTGGATAGCATATGCTATCCTAATCTAT
ATCTGGGTAGCATAGGCTATCCTAATCTATATCTGGGTAGCATATGCTATCCTAATCTATATCTGGGTAG
TATATGCTATCCTAATTTATATCTGGGTAGCATAGGCTATCCTAATCTATATCTGGGTAGCATATGCTAT
CCTAATCTATATCTGGGTAGTATATGCTATCCTAATCTGTATCCGGGTAGCATATGCTATCCTAATAGAG
ATTAGGGTAGTATATGCTATCCTAATTTATATCTGGGTAGCATATACTACCCAAATATCTGGATAGCATA
TGCTATCCTAATCTATATCTGGGTAGCATATGCTATCCTAATCTATATCTGGGTAGCATAGGCTATCCTA
ATCTATATCTGGGTAGCATATGCTATCCTAATCTATATCTGGGTAGTATATGCTATCCTAATTTATATCT
GGGTAGCATAGGCTATCCTAATCTATATCTGGGTAGCATATGCTATCCTAATCTATATCTGGGTAGTATA
TGCTATCCTAATCTGTATCCGGGTAGCATATGCTATCCTCATGATAAGCTGTCAAACATGAGAATTTTCT
TGAAGACGAAAGGGCCTCGTGATACGCCTATTTTTATAGGTTAATGTCATGATAATAATGGTTTCTTAGA
CGTCAGGTGGCACTTTTCGGGGAAATGTGCGCGGAACCCCTATTTGTTTATTTTTCTAAATACATTCAAA
TATGTATCCGCTCATGAGACAATAACCCTGATAAATGCTTCAATAATATTGAAAAAGGAAGAGTATGAGT
ATTCAACATTTCCGTGTCGCCCTTATTCCCTTTTTTGCGGCATTTTGCCTTCCTGTTTTTGCTCACCCAG
AAACGCTGGTGAAAGTAAAAGATGCTGAAGATCAGTTGGGTGCACGAGTGGGTTACATCGAACTGGATCT
CAACAGCGGTAAGATCCTTGAGAGTTTTCGCCCCGAAGAACGTTTTCCAATGATGAGCACTTTTAAAGTT
CTGCTATGTGGCGCGGTATTATCCCGTGTTGACGCCGGGCAAGAGCAACTCGGTCGCCGCATACACTATT
CTCAGAATGACTTGGTTGAGTACTCACCAGTCACAGAAAAGCATCTTACGGATGGCATGACAGTAAGAGA
ATTATGCAGTGCTGCCATAACCATGAGTGATAACACTGCGGCCAACTTACTTCTGACAACGATCGGAGGA
CCGAAGGAGCTAACCGCTTTTTTGCACAACATGGGGGATCATGTAACTCGCCTTGATCGTTGGGAACCGG
AGCTGAATGAAGCCATACCAAACGACGAGCGTGACACCACGATGCCTGCAGCAATGGCAACAACGTTGCG
CAAACTATTAACTGGCGAACTACTTACTCTAGCTTCCCGGCAACAATTAATAGACTGGATGGAGGCGGAT
AAAGTTGCAGGACCACTTCTGCGCTCGGCCCTTCCGGCTGGCTGGTTTATTGCTGATAAATCTGGAGCCG
GTGAGCGTGGGTCTCGCGGTATCATTGCAGCACTGGGGCCAGATGGTAAGCCCTCCCGTATCGTAGTTAT
CTACACGACGGGGAGTCAGGCAACTATGGATGAACGAAATAGACAGATCGCTGAGATAGGTGCCTCACTG
ATTAAGCATTGGTAACTGTCAGACCAAGTTTACTCATATATACTTTAGATTGATTTAAAACTTCATTTTT
AATTTAAAAGGATCTAGGTGAAGATCCTTTTTGATAATCTCATGACCAAAATCCCTTAACGTGAGTTTTC
GTTCCACTGAGCGTCAGACCCCGTAGAAAAGATCAAAGGATCTTCTTGAGATCCTTTTTTTCTGCGCGTA
ATCTGCTGCTTGCAAACAAAAAAACCACCGCTACCAGCGGTGGTTTGTTTGCCGGATCAAGAGCTACCAA
CTCTTTTTCCGAAGGTAACTGGCTTCAGCAGAGCGCAGATACCAAATACTGTTCTTCTAGTGTAGCCGTA
GTTAGGCCACCACTTCAAGAACTCTGTAGCACCGCCTACATACCTCGCTCTGCTAATCCTGTTACCAGTG
GCTGCTGCCAGTGGCGATAAGTCGTGTCTTACCGGGTTGGACTCAAGACGATAGTTACCGGATAAGGCGC
AGCGGTCGGGCTGAACGGGGGGTTCGTGCACACAGCCCAGCTTGGAGCGAACGACCTACACCGAACTGAG
ATACCTACAGCGTGAGCTATGAGAAAGCGCCACGCTTCCCGAAGGGAGAAAGGCGGACAGGTATCCGGTA
AGCGGCAGGGTCGGAACAGGAGAGCGCACGAGGGAGCTTCCAGGGGGAAACGCCTGGTATCTTTATAGTC
CTGTCGGGTTTCGCCACCTCTGACTTGAGCGTCGATTTTTGTGATGCTCGTCAGGGGGGCGGAGCCTATG
GAAAAACGCCAGCAACGCGGCCTTTTTACGGTTCCTGGCCTTTTGCTGGCCTTTTGCTCACATGTTCTTT
CCTGCGTTATCCCCTGATTCTGTGGATAACCGTATTACCGCCTTTGAGTGAGCTGATACCGCTCGCCGCA
GCCGAACGACCGAGCGCAGCGAGTCAGTGAGCGAGGAAGCGGAAGAGCGCCCAATACGCAAACCGCCTCT
CCCCGCGCGTTGGCCGATTCATTAATGCAGCTGGCACGACAGGTTTCCCGACTGGAAAGCGGGCAGTGAG
CGCAACGCAATTAATGTGAGTTAGCTCACTCATTAGGCACCCCAGGCTTTACACTTTATGCTTCCGGCTC
GTATGTTGTGTGGAATTGTGAGCGGATAACAATTTCACACAGGAAACAGCTATGACCATGATTACGCCAA
GCTCTAGCTAGAGGTCGACCAATTCTCATGTTTGACAGCTTATCATCGCAGATCCGGGCAACGTTGTTGC
CATTGCTGCAGGCGCAGAACTGGTAGGTATGGAAGATCTATACATTGAATCAATATTGGCAATTAGCCAT
ATTAGTCATTGGTTATATAGCATAAATCAATATTGGCTATTGGCCATTGCATACGTTGTATCTATATCAT
AATATGTACATTTATATTGGCTCATGTCCAATATGACCGCCATGTT
Features (pLannotate 1.2.2; 17 found; start..end, strand, type, name):
      1..380     +  enhancer       CMV enhancer: human cytomegalovirus immediate early enhancer
    382..581     +  promoter       CMV promoter: human cytomegalovirus (CMV) immediate early promoter
    649..687     +  misc_feature   Ad SA (fragment): adenovirus major late transcript splice acceptor (Friedrich and Soriano, 1991)
    720..929     -  CDS            PTP (fragment): TERM_ADE02 - Experimental evidence at protein level: Swiss-Prot protein existence level 1. Protein covalently bound to the viral DNA that acts as a primer for viral genomic replication by DNA strand displacement. Assembles on the viral origin of replication in an initiation complex with viral polymerase, DBP, host NFIA and host POU2F1/OCT1. During initiation, the polymerase covalently couples the first dCTP with Ser- 580 of pTP. The terminal protein stimulates the template activity over 20 fold compared to protein-free templates. Neo-synthesized viral genomes are linked to two preterminal prot
    960..1049    +  intron         chimeric intron (fragment): chimera between introns from adenovirus and immunoglobulin heavy chain genes
   1068..1114    +  CDS            IgH signal sequence (fragment): signal sequence from the mouse immunoglobulin heavy chain variable region
   3183..3238    +  polyA_signal   β-globin poly(A) signal: rabbit β-globin polyadenylation signal (Gil and Proudfoot, 1987)
   3752..5433    -  rep_origin     oriP (fragment): Epstein-Barr virus oriP replication origin (Yates et al., 2000)
   5560..5664    +  promoter       AmpR promoter: bla
   5665..6525    +  CDS            AmpR: β-lactamase; bla; confers resistance to ampicillin, carbenicillin, and related antibiotics
   6696..7284    +  rep_origin     ori: high-copy-number ColE1/pMB1/pBR322/pUC origin of replication
   7467..7559    +  CDS            lacI (fragment): lac repressor; lacI; The lac repressor binds to the lac operator to inhibit transcription in E. coli. This inhibition can be relieved by adding lactose or isopropyl-β-D-thiogalactopyranoside (IPTG).
   7572..7593    +  protein_bind   CAP binding site: CAP binding activates transcription in the presence of cAMP. E. coli catabolite activator protein
   7608..7638    +  promoter       lac promoter: promoter for the E. coli lac operon
   7646..7662    +  protein_bind   lac operator: The lac repressor binds to the lac operator to inhibit transcription in E. coli. This inhibition can be relieved by adding lactose or isopropyl-β-D-thiogalactopyranoside (IPTG). lac repressor encoded by lacI
   7732..7748    +  promoter       tet promoter (fragment): E. coli promoter for tetracycline efflux protein gene
   7758..7783    -  CDS            bla(M) (fragment): β-lactamase lacking the signal sequence; bla(M); allows cytosolic expression of β-lactamase
