[The description below was written by a language model from this plasmid's Addgene catalogue record and pLannotate feature annotations shown in this document.]
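Description:
D68_Ld_161580 is a mammalian expression plasmid built on the pTT3 backbone for producing the extracellular region (ectodomain) of a Leishmania donovani protein as a soluble, secreted recombinant protein. The insert, about 1.8 kb, corresponds to LDPBK_161580, which is annotated only as a conserved hypothetical protein. It carries a C-terminal biotinylation sequence and a His tag. These tags are commonly used for capture on streptavidin after enzymatic biotinylation and for metal-affinity purification. The sequenced plasmid is 7,956 nt, consistent with the stated backbone and insert sizes. The feature table does not annotate the insert or its tags, which presumably lie in the unannotated stretch between the signal sequence and the polyadenylation signal.

Transcription is driven by the human CMV immediate early enhancer and promoter. Downstream are adenovirus-derived leader and splice elements and a fragment of a chimeric adenovirus/immunoglobulin intron, an arrangement that generally improves mRNA processing and expression; the reverse-strand adenoviral PTP hit in this region probably reflects that leader sequence rather than an expressed gene. A partial mouse immunoglobulin heavy chain signal sequence precedes the insert region and would direct the product into the secretory pathway, and a rabbit β-globin poly(A) signal ends the transcript. A fragment of Epstein-Barr virus oriP is present, which allows episomal maintenance in cells expressing EBNA1 and suits transient expression in such lines. In E. coli the plasmid replicates from a high-copy ColE1/pUC-type origin and is selected with ampicillin through β-lactamase. The lac and tet promoter fragments are backbone remnants. The construct comes from a study that systematically examined L. donovani cell surface and secreted proteins.
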