Addgene plasmid #135881: D68_Ld_161580
Purpose: Expression of Leishmania donovani ectodomain in mammalian cells
Depositing lab: Gavin Wright. Depositing organization: Wellcome Sanger Institute. Publication: Systematic identification of genes encoding cell surface and secreted proteins that are essential for in vitro growth and infection in Leishmania donovani. Roberts AJ, Ong HB, Clare S, Brandt C, Harcourt K, Franssen SU, Cotton JA, Muller-Sienerth N, Wright GJ. PLoS Pathog. 2022 Feb 24;18(2):e1010364. doi: 10.1371/journal.ppat.1010364. eCollection 2022 Feb. PubMed 35202447.
Backbone
  Vector backbone: pTT3
  Backbone manufacturer: Yves Durocher, NRC
  Backbone size w/o insert (bp): 6132
  Vector type: Mammalian Expression
Growth in bacteria
  Bacterial resistance: Ampicillin, 100 μg/mL
  Growth temperature: 37°C
  Growth strain: DH5alpha
  Copy number: High Copy
Gene/Insert
  Gene/Insert name: hypothetical protein, conserved (alt name: LDPBK_161580)
  Species: Leishmania donovani
  Insert size (bp): 1824
  Tag / fusion protein: biotinylation sequence and His tag (C terminal on insert)
  Cloning method: Unknown
Terms and licenses: Academic/Nonprofit Terms; Industry Terms: Not Available to Industry
How to cite: D68_Ld_161580 was a gift from Gavin Wright (Addgene plasmid # 135881 ; http://n2t.net/addgene:135881 ; RRID:Addgene_135881)
